>Addgene plasmid #126368 | pGWB14-LYX150 | addgene full sequence | sequence record 247516 | Addgene NGS Result
TCGGTCTTGCCTTGCTCGTCGGTGATGTACTTCACCAGCTCCGCGAAGTCGCTCTTCTTGATGGAGCGCA
TGGGGACGTGCTTGGCAATCACGCGCACCCCCCGGCCGTTTTAGCGGCTAAAAAAGTCATGGCTCTGCCC
TCGGGCGGACCACGCCCATCATGACCTTGCCAAGCTCGTCCTGCTTCTCTTCGATCTTCGCCAGCAGGGC
GAGGATCGTGGCATCACCGAACCGCGCCGTGCGCGGGTCGTCGGTGAGCCAGAGTTTCAGCAGGCCGCCC
AGGCGGCCCAGGTCGCCATTGATGCGGGCCAGCTCGCGGACGTGCTCATAGTCCACGACGCCCGTGATTT
TGTAGCCCTGGCCGACGGCCAGCAGGTAGGCCGACAGGCTCATGCCGGCCGCCGCCGCCTTTTCCTCAAT
CGCTCTTCGTTCGTCTGGAAGGCAGTACACCTTGATAGGTGGGCTGCCCTTCCTGGTTGGCTTGGTTTCA
TCAGCCATCCGCTTGCCCTCATCTGTTACGCCGGCGGTAGCCGGCCAGCCTCGCAGAGCAGGATTCCCGT
TGAGCACCGCCAGGTGCGAATAAGGGACAGTGAAGAAGGAACACCCGCTCGCGGGTGGGCCTACTTCACC
TATCCTGCCCGGCTGACGCCGTTGGATACACCAAGGAAAGTCTACACGAACCCTTTGGCAAAATCCTGTA
TATCGTGCGAAAAAGGATGGATATACCGAAAAAATCGCTATAATGACCCCGAAGCAGGGTTATGCAGCGG
AAAAGCGCCACGCTTCCCGAAGGGAGAAAGGCGGACAGGTATCCGGTAAGCGGCAGGGTCGGAACAGGAG
AGCGCACGAGGGAGCTTCCAGGGGGAAACGCCTGGTATCTTTATAGTCCTGTCGGGTTTCGCCACCTCTG
ACTTGAGCGTCGATTTTTGTGATGCTCGTCAGGGGGGCGGAGCCTATGGAAAAACGCCAGCAACGCGGCC
TTTTTACGGTTCCTGGCCTTTTGCTGGCCTTTTGCTCACATGTTCTTTCCTGCGTTATCCCCTGATTCTG
TGGATAACCGTATTACCGCCTTTGAGTGAGCTGATACCGCTCGCCGCAGCCGAACGACCGAGCGCAGCGA
GTCAGTGAGCGAGGAAGCGGAAGAGCGCCAGAAGGCCGCCAGAGAGGCCGAGCGCGGCCGTGAGGCTTGG
ACGCTAGGGCAGGGCATGAAAAAGCCCGTAGCGGGCTGCTACGGGCGTCTGACGCGGTGGAAAGGGGGAG
GGGATGTTGTCTACATGGCTCTGCTGTAGTGAGTGGGTTGCGCTCCGGCAGCGGTCCTGATCAATCGTCA
CCCTTTCTCGGTCCTTCAACGTTCCTGACAACGAGCCTCCTTTTCGCCAATCCATCGACAATCACCGCGA
GTCCCTGCTCGAACGCTGCGTCCGGACCGGCTTCGTCGAAGGCGTCTATCGCGGCCCGCAACAGCGGCGA
GAGCGGAGCCTGTTCAACGGTGCCGCCGCGCTCGCCGGCATCGCTGTCGCCGGCCTGCTCCTCAAGCACG
GCCCCAACAGTGAAGTAGCTGATTGTCATCAGCGCATTGACGGCGTCCCCGGCCGAAAAACCCGCCTCGC
AGAGGAAGCGAAGCTGCGCGTCGGCCGTTTCCATCTGCGGTGCGCCCGGTCGCGTGCCGGCATGGATGCG
CGCGCCATCGCGGTAGGCGAGCAGCGCCTGCCTGAAGCTGCGGGCATTCCCGATCAGAAATGAGCGCCAG
TCGTCGTCGGCTCTCGGCACCGAATGCGTATGATTCTCCGCCAGCATGGCTTCGGCCAGTGCGTCGAGCA
GCGCCCGCTTGTTCCTGAAGTGCCAGTAAAGCGCCGGCTGCTGAACCCCCAACCGTTCCGCCAGTTTGCG
TGTCGTCAGACCGTCTACGCCGACCTCGTTCAACAGGTCCAGGGCGGCACGGATCACTGTATTCGGCTGC
AACTTTGTCATGCTTGACACTTTATCACTGATAAACATAATATGTCCACCAACTTATCAGTGATAAAGAA
TCCGCGCGTTCAATCGGACCAGCGGAGGCTGGTCCGGAGGCCAGACGTGAAACCCAACATACCCCTGATC
GTAATTCTGAGCACTGTCGCGCTCGACGCTGTCGGCATCGGCCTGATTATGCCGGTGCTGCCGGGCCTCC
TGCGCGATCTGGTTCACTCGAACGACGTCACCGCCCACTATGGCATTCTGCTGGCGCTGTATGCGTTGGT
GCAATTTGCCTGCGCACCTGTGCTGGGCGCGCTGTCGGATCGTTTCGGGCGGCGGCCAATCTTGCTCGTC
TCGCTGGCCGGCGCCAGATCTGGGGAACCCTGTGGTTGGCATGCACATACAAATGGACGAACGGATAAAC
CTTTTCACGCCCTTTTAAATATCCGATTATTCTAATAAACGCTCTTTTCTCTTAGGTTTACCCGCCAATA
TATCCTGTCAAACACTGATAGTTTAAACGTTGCGATTAAGAATTCGAGCTCGGTACCCCCCTACTCCAAA
AATGTCAAAGATACAGTCTCAGAAGACCAAAGGGCTATTGAGACTTTTCAACAAAGGGTAATTTCGGGAA
ACCTCCTCGGATTCCATTGCCCAGCTATCTGTCACTTCATCGAAAGGACAGTAGAAAAGGAAGGTGGCTC
CTACAAATGCCATCATTGCGATAAAGGAAAGGCTATCATTCAAGATGCCTCTGCCGACAGTGGTCCCAAA
GATGGACCCCCACCCACGAGGAGCATCGTGGAAAAAGAAGACGTTCCAACCACGTCTTCAAAGCAAGTGG
ATTGATGTGACATCTCCACTGACGTAAGGGATGACGCACAATCCCACTATCCTTCGCAAGACCCTTCCTC
TATATAAGGAAGTTCATTTCATTTGGAGAGGACAGCCCAAGCTTCGACTCTAGAGGATCCCCTTAAATCG
ATATGGAACGAGCTATACAAGGAAACGACGCTAGGGAACAAGCTAACAGTGAACGTTGGGATGGAGGATC
AGGAGGTACCACTTCTCCCTTCAAACTTCCTGACGAAAGTCCGAGTTGGACTGAGTGGCGGCTACATAAC
GATGAGACGAATTCGAATCAAGATAATCCCCTTGGTTTCAAGGAAAGCTGGGGTTTCGGGAAAGTTGTAT
TTAAGAGATATCTCAGATACGACAGGACGGAAGCTTCACTGCACAGAGTCCTTGGATCTTGGACGGGAGA
TTCGGTTAACTATGCAGCATCTCGATTTTTCGGTTTCGACCAGATCGGATGTACCTATAGTATTCGGTTT
CGAGGAGTTAGTATCACCGTTTCTGGAGGGTCTCGAACTCTTCAGCATCTCTGTGAGATGGCAATTCGGT
CTAAGCAAGAACTGCTACAGCTTGCCCCAATCGAAGTGGAAAGTAATGTATCAAGAGGATGCCCTGAAGG
TACTCAAACCTTCGAAAAAGAAAGCGAGTAAGTCGAGGGCGAGCTCGAATTCGGTACGCTGAAATCACCA
GTCTCTCTCTACAAATCTATCTCTCTCTATTTTCTCCATAAATAATGTGTGAGTAGTTTCCCGATAAGGG
AAATTAGGGTTCTTATAGGGTTTCGCTCATGTGTTGAGCATATAAGAAACCCTTAGTATGTATTTGTATT
TGTAAAATACTTCTATCAATAAAATTTCTAATTCCTAAAACCAAAATCCAGTACTAAAATCCAGATCTCC
CTGCAGGTCCCCAGATTAGCCTTTTCAATTTCAGAAAGAATGCTAACCCACAGATGGTTAGAGAGGCTTA
CGCAGCAGGTCTCATCAAGACGATCTACCCGAGCAATAATCTCCAGGAAATCAAATACCTTCCCAAGAAG
GTTAAAGATGCAGTCAAAAGATTCAGGACTAACTGCATCAAGAACACAGAGAAAGATATATTTCTCAAGA
TCAGAAGTACTATTCCAGTATGGACGATTCAAGGCTTGCTTCACAAACCAAGGCAAGTAATAGAGATTGG
AGTCTCTAAAAAGGTAGTTCCCACTGAATCAAAGGCCATGGAGTCAAAGATTCAAATAGAGGACCTAACA
GAACTCGCCGTAAAGACTGGCGAACAGTTCATACAGAGTCTCTTACGACTCAATGACAAGAAGAAAATCT
TCGTCAACATGGTGGAGCACGACACACTTGTCTACTCCAAAAATATCAAAGATACAGTCTCAGAAGACCA
AAGGGCAATTGAGACTTTTCAACAAAGGGTAATATCCGGAAACCTCCTCGGATTCCATTGCCCAGCTATC
TGTCACTTTATTGTGAAGATAGTGGAAAAGGAAGGTGGCTCCTACAAATGCCATCATTGCGATAAAGGAA
AGGCCATCGTTGAAGATGCCTCTGCCGACAGTGGTCCCAAAGATGGACCCCCACCCACGAGGAGCATCGT
GGAAAAAGAAGACGTTCCAACCACGTCTTCAAAGCAAGTGGATTGATGTGATATCTCCACTGACGTAAGG
GATGACGCACAATCCCACTATCCTTCGCAAGACCCTTCCTCTATATAAGGAAGTTCATTTCATTTGGAGA
GAACACGGGGGACTCTAGAGTTATCAACAAGTTTGTACAAAAAAGCAGGCTCCACCACTAGTCTATGTCG
ACTTCAGCAGAAGGTAACGGAGCTATAATTGATCCTCATCAAAGGCAGCAACAGCAAAATCCTTCTGGAG
GTACAAACGGTGCTTTAACGGTGAAAAAGCCGCCGGTAAAAGACCGCCATAGCAAAGTTGACGGTAGAGG
AAGGCGTATAAGGATGCCAATTGTATGTGCAGCTAGGGTTTTTCAGCTCACTCGGGAACTAGGTCACAAG
TCAGATGGTCAAACTATTGAATGGTTGCTTCGTCAAGCTGAGCCGTCAATTATAGCTGCAACTGGTACTG
GTACAATACCAGCTAGTTTCTCTACTGTATCGGTTTCAGTACGAAGCTCATCGTCATCGATATTAACTTC
ATCCATTTCGGCTCCGCTTGATCATAAGCAGCCGCCGTCATCACAGCCGTTGATTTCTTCTGCGCCGTTT
ATACTCGGGAAACGCCTCCGGACTGATGATGAGAGCATTGAAAACGGGAATAAGGAGGACGTGGGACCTG
CAGCTACGGTTGTGGGTCCCACACCCGGGTTCTGGGCTGTTCCAGCTCGACCAGATTTTGGCCAAGTTTG
GAGCTTTGCTGCGGCCCCACCAGAAATGATGGCGCCATCGTCAGCGGCTTTAAGTTTGCAGAGTTCAAGA
TTCTTTCAGCAGCAAATGGGAGAGGCTTCAGCAGCTAGGGTGGGGAATTATTTACCCATGACTCAAGGAC
ACCTCAATTTGCTAGCTTCTTTATCTGGTCCGCCACAGCCTTCTTCTGGTAGAAGAGACGACGACGGACG
CCCCGGGGACCCAGCTTTCTTGTACAAAGTGGTTGATAACAGCGGGTTAATTAACATCTTTTACCCATAC
GATGTTCCTGACTATGCGGGCTATCCCTATGACGTCCCGGACTATGCAGGATCCTATCCATATGACGTTC
CAGATTACGCTGCTCAGTGCAGCGCTTAGAGCTCGAATTTCCCCGATCGTTCAAACATTTGGCAATAAAG
TTTCTTAAGATTGAATCCTGTTGCCGGTCTTGCGATGATTATCATATAATTTCTGTTGAATTACGTTAAG
CATGTAATAATTAACATGTAATGCATGACGTTATTTATGAGATGGGTTTTTATGATTAGAGTCCCGCAAT
TATACATTTAATACGCGATAGAAAACAAAATATAGCGCGCAAACTAGGATAAATTATCGCGCGCGGTGTC
ATCTATGTTACTAGATCGGGAATTAGCTTCATCAACGCAAGACATGCGCACGACCGTCTGACAGGAGAGG
AATTTCCGACGAGCACAGAAAGGACTTGCTCTTGGACGTAGGCCTATTTCTCAGGCACATGTATCAAGTG
TTCGGACGTGGGTTTTCGATGGTGTATCAGCCGCCGCCAACTGGGAGATGAGGAGGCTTTCTTGGGGGGC
AGTCAGCAGTTCATTTCACAAGACAGAGGAACTTGTAAGGAGATGCACTGATTTATCTTGGCGCAAACCA
GCAGGACGAATTAGTGGGAATAGCCCGCGAATATCTAAGTTATGCCTGTCGGCATGAGCAGAAACTTCCA
ATTCGAAACAGTTTGGAGAGGTTGTTTTTGGGCATACCTTTTGTTAGTCAGCCTCTCGATTGCTCATCGT
CATTACACAGTACCGAAGTTTGATCGATCTAGTAACATAGATGACACCGCGCGCGATAATTTATCCTAGT
TTGCGCGCTATATTTTGTTTTCTATCGCGTATTAAATGTATAATTGCGGGACTCTAATCATAAAAACCCA
TCTCATAAATAACGTCATGCATTACATGTTAATTATTACATGCTTAACGTAATTCAACAGAAATTATATG
ATAATCATCGCAAGACCGGCAACAGGATTCAATCTTAAGAAACTTTATTGCCAAATGTTTGAACGATCTG
CTTCGACGCACTCCTTCTTTACTCCACCATCTCGTCCTTATTGAAAACGTGGGTAGCACCAAAACGAATC
AAGTCGCTGGAACTGAAGTTACCAATCACGCTGGATGATTTGCCAGTTGGATTAATCTTGCCTTTCCCCG
CATGAATAATATTGATGAATGCATGCGTGAGGGGTATTTCGATTTTGGCAATAGCTGCAATTGCCGCGAC
ATCCTCCAACGAGCATAATTCTTCAGAAAAATAGCGATGTTCCATGTTGTCAGGGCATGCATGATGCACG
TTATGAGGTGACGGTGCTAGGCAGTATTCCCTCAAAGTTTCATAGTCAGTATCATATTCATCATTGCATT
CCTGCAAGAGAGAATTGAGACGCAATCCACACGCTGCGGCAACCTTCCGGCGTTCGTGGTCTATTTGCTC
TTGGACGTTGCAAACGTAAGTGTTGGATCCCGGTCGGCATCTACTCTATTCCTTTGCCCTCGGACGAGTG
CTGGGGCGTCGGTTTCCACTATCGGCGAGTACTTCTACACAGCCATCGGTCCAGACGGCCGCGCTTCTGC
GGGCGATTTGTGTACGCCCGACAGTCCCGGCTCCGGATCGGACGATTGCGTCGCATCGACCCTGCGCCCA
AGCTGCATCATCGAAATTGCCGTCAACCAAGCTCTGATAGAGTTGGTCAAGACCAATGCGGAGCATATAC
GCCCGGAGCCGCGGCGATCCTGCAAGCTCCGGATGCCTCCGCTCGAAGTAGCGCGTCTGCTGCTCCATAC
AAGCCAACCACGGCCTCCAGAAGAAGATGTTGGCGACCTCGTATTGGGAATCCCCGAACATCGCCTCGCT
CCAGTCAATGACCGCTGTTATGCGGCCATTGTCCGTCAGGACATTGTTGGAGCCGAAATCCGCGTGCACG
AGGTGCCGGACTTCGGGGCAGTCCTCGGCCCAAAGCATCAGCTCATCGAGAGCCTGCGCGACGGACGCAC
TGACGGTGTCGTCCATCACAGTTTGCCAGTGATACACATGGGGATCAGCAATCGCGCATATGAAATCACG
CCATGTAGTGTATTGACCGATTCCTTGCGGTCCGAATGGGCCGAACCCGCTCGTCTGGCTAAGATCGGCC
GCAGCGATCGCATCCATGGCCTCCGCGACCGGCTGCAGAACAGCGGGCAGTTCGGTTTCAGGCAGGTCTT
GCAACGTGACACCCTGTGCACGGCGGGAGATGCAATAGGTCAGGCTCTCGCTGAATTCCCCAATGTCAAG
CACTTCCGGAATCGGGAGCGCGGCCGATGCAAAGTGCCGATAAACATAACGATCTTTGTAGAAACCATCG
GCGCAGCTATTTACCCGCAGGACATATCCACGCCCTCCTACATCGAAGCTGAAAGCACGAGATTCTTCGC
CCTCCGAGAGCTGCATCAGGTCGGAGACGCTGTCGAACTTTTCGATCAGAAACTTCTCGACAGACGTCGC
GGTGAGTTCAGGCTTTTTCATATCGGGGTCGTCCTCTCCAAATGAAATGAACTTCCTTATATAGAGGAAG
GGTCTTGCGAAGGATAGTGGGATTGTGCGTCATCCCTTACGTCAGTGGAGATATCACATCAATCCACTTG
CTTTGAAGACGTGGTTGGAACGTCTTCTTTTTCCACGATGCTCCTCGTGGGTGGGGGTCCATCTTTGGGA
CCACTGTCGGCAGAGGCATCTTGAACGATAGCCTTTCCTTTATCGCAATGATGGCATTTGTAGGTGCCAC
CTTCCTTTTCTACTGTCCTTTTGATGAAGTGACAGATAGCTGGGCAATGGAATCCGAGGAGGTTTCCCGA
TATTACCCTTTGTTGAAAAGTCTCAATAGCCCTTTGGTCTTCTGAGACTGTATCTTTGATATTCTTGGAG
TAGACGAGAGTGTCGTGCTCCACCATGTTGACGGATCTCTAGGACGCGTCGACGCGTCGACGCGTCGACG
CGTCGACGCGTCCTAGAAGCTAATTCACTGGCCGTCGTTTTACAACGTCGTGACTGGGAAAACCCTGGCG
TTACCCAACTTAATCGCCTTGCAGCACATCCCCCTTTCGCCAGCTGGCGTAATAGCGAAGAGGCCCGCAC
CGATCGCCCTTCCCAACAGTTGCGCAGCCTGAATG
[44 nt withheld, positions 8646-8689]
C
[141 nt withheld, positions 8691-8831]
CCTTTGACGTTGGAGTCCACGTTCTTT
[37 nt withheld, positions 8859-8895]
ACCCTATCTCGGGCTATTCTTTTGATTTATAAGGGATTTTGCCGATTTCGGAACCACCATCAAACAGGAT
TTTCGCCTGCTGGGGCAAACCAGCGTGGACCGCTTGCTGCAACTCTCTCAGGGCCAGGCGGTGAAGGGCA
ATCAGCTGTTGCCCGTCTCACTGGTGAAAAGAAAAACCACCCCAGTACATTAAAAACGTCCGCAATGTGT
TATTAAGTTGTCTAAGCGTCAATTTGTTTACACCACAATATATCCTGCCACCAGCCAGCCAACAGCTCCC
CGACCGGCAGCTCGGCACAAAATCACCACTCGATACAGGCAGCCCATCAGTCCGGGACGGCGTCAGCGGG
AGAGCCGTTGTAAGGCGGCAGACTTTGCTCATGTTACCGATGCTATTCGGAAGAACGGCAACTAAGCTGC
CGGGTTTGAAACACGGATGATCTCGCGGAGGGTAGCATGTTGATTGTAACGATGACAGAGCGTTGCTGCC
TGTGATCAAATATCATCTCCCTCGCAGAGATCCGAATTATCAGCCTTCTTATTCATTTCTCGCTTAACCG
TGACAGGCTGTCGATCTTGAGAACTATGCCGACATAATAGGAAATCGCTGGATAAAGCCGCTGAGGAAGC
TGAGTGGCGCTATTTCTTTAGAAGTGAACGTTGACGATATCAACTCCCCTATCCATTGCTCACCGAATGG
TACAGGTCGGGGACCCGAAGTTCCGACTGTCGGCCTGATGCATCCCCGGCTGATCGACCCCAGATCTGGG
GCTGAGAAAGCCCAGTAAGGAAACAACTGTAGGTTCGAGTCGCGAGATCCCCCGGAACCAAAGGAAGTAG
GTTAAACCCGCTCCGATCAGGCCGAGCCACGCCAGGCCGAGAACATTGGTTCCTGTAGGCATCGGGATTG
GCGGATCAAACACTAAAGCTACTGGAACGAGCAGAAGTCCTCCGGCCGCCAGTTGCCAGGCGGTAAAGGT
GAGCAGAGGCACGGGAGGTTGCCACTTGCGGGTCAGCACGGTTCCGAACGCCATGGAAACCGCCCCCGCC
AGGCCCGCTGCGACGCCGACAGGATCTAGCGCTGCGTTTGGTGTCAACACCAACAGCGCCACGCCCGCAG
TTCCGCAAATAGCCCCCAGGACCGCCATCAATCGTATCGGGCTACCTAGCAGAGCGGCAGAGATGAACAC
GACCATCAGCGGCTGCACAGCGCCTACCGTCGCCGCGACCCCGCCCGGCAGGCGGTAGACCGAAATAAAC
AACAAGCTCCAGAATAGCGAAATATTAAGTGCGCCGAGGATGAAGATGCGCATCCACCAGATTCCCGTTG
GAATCTGTCGGACGATCATCACGAGCAATAAACCCGCCGGCAACGCCCGCAGCAGCATACCGGCGACCCC
TCGGCCTCGCTGTTCGGGCTCCACGAAAACGCCGGACAGATGCGCCTTGTGAGCGTCCTTGGGGCCGTCC
TCCTGTTTGAAGACCGACAGCCCAATGATCTCGCCGTCGATGTAGGCGCCGAATGCCACGGCATCTCGCA
ACCGTTCAGCGAACGCCTCCATGGGCTTTTTCTCCTCGTGCTCGTAAACGGACCCGAACATCTCTGGAGC
TTTCTTCAGGGCCGACAATCGGATCTCGCGGAAATCCTGCACGTCGGCCGCTCCAAGCCGTCGAATCTGA
GCCTTAATCACAATTGTCAATTTTAATCCTCTGTTTATCGGCAGTTCGTAGAGCGCGCCGTGCGTCCCGA
GCGATACTGAGCGAAGCAAGTGCGTCGAGCAGTGCCCGCTTGTTCCTGAAATGCCAGTAAAGCGCTGGCT
GCTGAACCCCCAGCCGGAACTGACCCCACAAGGCCCTAGCGTTTGCAATGCACCAGGTCATCATTGACCC
AGGCGTGTTCCACCAGGCCGCTGCCTCGCAACTCTTCGCAGGCTTCGCCGACCTGCTCGCGCCACTTCTT
CACGCGGGTGGAATCCGATCCGCACATGAGGCGGAAGGTTTCCAGCTTGAGCGGGTACGGCTCCCGGTGC
GAGCTGAAATAGTCGAACATCCGTCGGGCCGTCGGCGACAGCTTGCGGTACTTCTCCCATATGAATTTCG
TGTAGTGGTCGCCAGCAAACAGCACGACGATTTCCTCGTCGATCAGGACCTGGCAACGGGACGTTTTCTT
GCCACGGTCCAGGACGCGGAAGCGGTGCAGCAGCGACACCGATTCCAGGTGCCCAACGCGGTCGGACGTG
AAGCCCATCGCCGTCGCCTGTAGGCGCGACAGGCATTCCTCGGCCTTCGTGTAATACCGGCCATTGATCG
ACCAGCCCAGGTCCTGGCAAAGCTCGTAGAACGTGAAGGTGATCGGCTCGCCGATAGGGGTGCGCTTCGC
GTACTCCAACACCTGCTGCCACACCAGTTCGTCATCGTCGGCCCGCAGCTCGACGCCGGTGTAGGTGATC
TTCACGTCCTTGTTGACGTGGAAAATGACCTTGTTTTGCAGCGCCTCGCGCGGGATTTTCTTGTTGCGCG
TGGTGAACAGGGCAGAGCGGGCCGTGTCGTTTGGCATCGCTCGCATCGTGTCCGGCCACGGCGCAATATC
GAACAAGGAAAGCTGCATTTCCTTGATCTGCTGCTTCGTGTGTTTCAGCAACGCGGCCTGCTTGGCCTCG
CTGACCTGTTTTGCCAGGTCCTCGCCGGCGGTTTTTCGCTTCTTGGTCGTCATAGTTCCTCGCGTGTCGA
TGGTCATCGACTTCGCCAAACCTGCCGCCTCCTGTTCGAGACGACGCGAACGCTCCACGGCGGCCGATGG
CGCGGGCAGGGCAGGGGGAGCCAGTTGCACGCTGTCGCGCTCGATCTTGGCCGTAGCTTGCTGGACCATC
GAGCCGACGGACTGGAAGGTTTCGCGGGGCGCACGCATGACGGTGCGGCTTGCGATGGTTTCGGCATCCT
CGGCGGAAAACCCCGCGTCGATCAGTTCTTGCCTGTATGCCTTCCGGTCAAACGTCCGATTCATTCACCC
TCCTTGCGGGATTGCCCCGACTCACGCCGGGGCAATGTGCCCTTATTCCTGATTTGACCCGCCTGGTGCC
TTGGTGTCCAGATAATCCACCTTATCGGCAATGAAGTCGGTCCCGTAGACCGTCTGGCCGTCCTTCTCGT
ACTTGGTATTCCGAATCTTGCCCTGCACGAATACCAGCGACCCCTTGCCCAAATACTTGCCGTGGGCCTC
GGCCTGAGAGCCAAAACACTTGATGCGGAAGAAGTCGGTGCGCTCCTGCTTGTCGCCGGCATCGTTGCGC
CACATCTAGGTACTAAAACAATTCATCCAGTAAAATATAATATTTTATTTTCTCCCAATCAGGCTTGATC
CCCAGTAAGTCAAAAAATAGCTCGACATACTGTTCTTCCCCGATATCCTCCCTGATCGACCGGACGCAGA
AGGCAATGTCATACCACTTGTCCGCCCTGCCGCTTCTCCCAAGATCAATAAAGCCACTTACTTTGCCATC
TTTCACAAAGATGTTGCTGTCTCCCAGGTCGCCGTGGGAAAAGACAAGTTCCTCTTCGGGCTTTTCCGTC
TTTAAAAAATCATACAGCTCGCGCGGATCTTTAAATGGAGTGTCTTCTTCCCAGTTTTCGCAATCCACAT
CGGCCAGATCGTTATTCAGTAAGTAATCCAATTCGGCTAAGCGGCTGTCTAAGCTATTCGTATAGGGACA
ATCCGATATGTCGATGGAGTGAAAGAGCCTGATGCACTCCGCATACAGCTCGATAATCTTTTCAGGGCTT
TGTTCATCTTCATACTCTTCCGAGCAAAGGACGCCATCGGCCTCACTCATGAGCAGATTGCTCCAGCCAT
CATGCCGTTCAAAGTGCAGGACCTTTGGAACAGGCAGCTTTCCTTCCAGCCATAGCATCATGTCCTTTTC
CCGTTCCACATCATAGGTGGTCCCTTTATACCGGCTGTCCGTCATTTTTAAATATAGGTTTTCATTTTCT
CCCACCAGCTTATATACCTTAGCAGGAGACATTCCTTCCGTATCTTTTACGCAGCGGTATTTTTCGATCA
GTTTTTTCAATTCCGGTGATATTCTCATTTTAGCCATTTATTATTTCCTTCCTCTTTTCTACAGTATTTA
AAGATACCCCAAGAAGCTAATTATAACAAGACGAACTCCAATTCACTGTTCCTTGCATTCTAAAACCTTA
AATACCAGAAAACAGCTTTTTCAAAGTTGTTTTCAAAGTTGGCGTATAACATAGTATCGACGGAGCCGAT
TTTGAAACCACAATTATGGGTGATGCTGCCAACTTACTGATTTAGTGTATGATGGTGTTTTTGAGGTGCT
CCAGTGGCTTCTGTTTCTATCAGCTGTCCCTCCTGTTCAGCTACTGACGGGGTGGTGCGTAACGGCAAAA
GCACCGCCGGACATCAGCGCTATCTCTGCTCTCACTGCCGTAAAACATGGCAACTGCAGTTCACTTACAC
CGCTTCTCAACCCGGTACGCACCAGAAAATCATTGATATGGCCATGAATGGCGTTGGATGCCGGGCAACA
GCCCGCATTATGGGCGTTGGCCTCAACACGATTTTACGTCACTTAAAAAACTCAGGCCGCAGTCGGTAAC
CTCGCGCATACAGCCGGGCAGTGACGTCATCGTCTGCGCGGAAATGGACGAACAGTGGGGCTATGTCGGG
GCTAAATCGCGCCAGCGCTGGCTGTTTTACGCGTATGACAGTCTCCGGAAGACGGTTGTTGCGCACGTAT
TCGGTGAACGCACTATGGCGACGCTGGGGCGTCTTATGAGCCTGCTGTCACCCTTTGACGTGGTGATATG
GATGACGGATGGCTGGCCGCTGTATGAATCCCGCCTGAAGGGAAAGCTGCACGTAATCAGCAAGCGATAT
ACGCAGCGAATTGAGCGGCATAACCTGAATCTGAGGCAGCACCTGGCACGGCTGGGACGGAAGTCGCTGT
CGTTCTCAAAATCGGTGGAGCTGCATGACAAAGTCATCGGGCATTATCTGAACATAAAACACTATCAATA
AGTTGGAGTCATTACCCAATTATGATAGAATTTACAAGCTATAAGGTTATTGTCCTGGGTTTCAAGCATT
AGTCCATGCAAGTTTTTATGCTTTGCCCATTCTATAGATATATTGATAAGCGCGCTGCCTATGCCTTGCC
CCCTGAAATCCTTACATACGGCGATATCTTCTATATAAAAGATATATTATCTTATCAGTATTGTCAATAT
ATTCAAGGCAATCTGCCTCCTCATCCTCTTCATCCTCTTCGTCTTGGTAGCTTTTTAAATATGGCGCTTC
ATAGAGTAATTCTGTAAAGGTCCAATTCTCGTTTTCATACCTCGGTATAATCTTACCTATCACCTCAAAT
GGTTCGCTGGGTTTATCGCACCCCCGAACACGAGCACGGCACCCGCGACCACTATGCCAAGAATGCCCAA
GGTAAAAATTGCCGGCCCCGCCATGAAGTCCGTGAATGCCCCGACGGCCGAAGTGAAGGGCAGGCCGCCA
CCCAGGCCGCCGCCCTCACTGCCCGGCACCTGGTCGCTGAATGTCGATGCCAGCACCTGCGGCACGTCAA
TGCTTCCGGGCGTCGCGCTCGGGCTGATCGCCCATCCCGTTACTGCCCCGATCCCGGCAATGGCAAGGAC
TGCCAGCGCTGCCATTTTTGGGGTGAGGCCGTTCGCGGCCGAGGGGCGCAGCCCCTGGGGGGATGGGAGG
CCCGCGTTAGCGGGCCGGGAGGGTTCGAGAAGGGGGGGCACCCCCCTTCGGCGTGCGCGGTCACGCGCAC
AGGGCGCAGCCCTGGTTAAAAACAAGGTTTATAAATATTGGTTTAAAAGCAGGTTAAAAGACAGGTTAGC
GGTGGCCGAAAAACGGGCGGAAACCCTTGCAAATGCTGGATTTTCTGCCTGTGGACAGCCCCTCAAATGT
CAATAGGTGCGCCCCTCATCTGTCAGCACTCTGCCCCTCAAGTGTCAAGGATCGCGCCCCTCATCTGTCA
GTAGTCGCGCCCCTCAAGTGTCAATACCGCAGGGCACTTATCCCCAGGCTTGTCCACATCATCTGTGGGA
AACTCGCGTAAAATCAGGCGTTTTCGCCGATTTGCGAGGCTGGCCAGCTCCACGTCGCCGGCCGAAATCG
AGCCTGCCCCTCATCTGTCAACGCCGCGCCGGGTGAGTCGGCCCCTCAAGTGTCAACGTCCGCCCCTCAT
CTGTCAGTGAGGGCCAAGTTTTCCGCGAGGTATCCACAACGCCGGCGGCCGCGGTGTCTCGCACACGGCT
TCGACGGCGTTTCTGGCGCGTTTGCAGGGCCATAGACGGCCGCCAGCCCAGCGGCGAGGGCAACCAGCCC
GGTGAGCGTCGGAAAGGCGC
Features (pLannotate 1.2.2; 35 found; start..end, strand, type, name):
      3..89      -  CDS            traI (fragment): TRAI6_ECOLX - Experimental evidence at protein level: Swiss-Prot protein existence level 1. The initiation process of transfer DNA synthesis requires the interaction of at least three plasmid-specific components (TraH, I, and J) at the transfer origin resulting in the assembly of a specialised nucleoprotein complex - the relaxosome. Site- and strand-specific cleavage at the transfer origin is dependent on TraI and TraJ. From Escherichia coli.
    127..498     -  CDS            traJ: oriT-recognizing protein; traJ
    531..640     -  oriT           oriT: incP origin of transfer
    772..962     +  rep_origin     ori (fragment): high-copy-number ColE1/pMB1/pBR322/pUC origin of replication
   1321..1971    -  CDS            TetR: tetracycline resistance regulatory protein; tetR
   2077..2326    +  CDS            TcR (fragment): tetracycline efflux protein; tetA; confers resistance to tetracycline
   2436..2460    -  misc_feature   RB T-DNA repeat: right border repeat from nopaline C58 T-DNA
   2490..2508    +  misc_feature   MCS (fragment): pUC18/19 multiple cloning site
   2559..2904    +  promoter       CaMV 35S promoter: strong constitutive promoter from cauliflower mosaic virus
   2856..2902    +  promoter       minimal CaMV 35S promoter: minimal 35S promoter from cauliflower mosaic virus
   2914..2932    -  misc_feature   MCS (fragment): pUC18/19 multiple cloning site
   2943..3458    +  CDS            P19_TBSVC: Experimental evidence at protein level: Swiss-Prot protein existence level 1. Acts as a suppressor of RNA-mediated gene silencing, also known as post-transcriptional gene silencing (PTGS), a mechanism of plant viral defense that limits the accumulation of viral RNAs. Binds to short interfering RNAs (siRNAs) with high affinity. Acts as a molecular caliper to specifically select siRNAs based on the length of the duplex region of the RNA (By similarity). From Tomato bushy stunt virus (strain Cherry) (TBSV).
   3531..3707    +  polyA_signal   CaMV poly(A) signal: cauliflower mosaic virus polyadenylation signal
   4210..4551    +  promoter       CaMV 35S promoter: strong constitutive promoter from cauliflower mosaic virus
   4577..4601    +  protein_bind   attB1: mutant version of attB; recombination site for the Gateway® BP reaction BP Clonase™
   4720..5391    +  CDS            TCP7 (fragment): TCP7_ARATH - Experimental evidence at protein level: Swiss-Prot protein existence level 1. From Arabidopsis thaliana (Mouse-ear cress).
   5399..5423    -  protein_bind   attB2: mutant version of attB; recombination site for the Gateway® BP reaction BP Clonase™
   5452..5541    +  CDS            3xHA: three tandem HA epitope tags
   5575..5827    +  terminator     NOS terminator: nopaline synthase terminator and poly(A) signal
   6256..6508    -  terminator     NOS terminator: nopaline synthase terminator and poly(A) signal
   6532..6960    -  CDS            nos (fragment): DHNO_AGRT7 - Protein inferred from homology: Swiss-Prot protein existence level 3. From Agrobacterium tumefaciens (strain T37).
   6976..8001    -  CDS            HygR: aminoglycoside phosphotransferase from E. coli; aph(4)-Ia; confers resistance to hygromycin
   8011..8355    -  promoter       CaMV 35S promoter: strong constitutive promoter from cauliflower mosaic virus
   8012..8058    -  promoter       minimal CaMV 35S promoter: minimal 35S promoter from cauliflower mosaic virus
   8493..8648    +  CDS            lacZα (fragment) (sequence partly withheld): LacZα fragment of β-galactosidase; lacZ fragment
   8646..8946    +  rep_origin     M13 ori (fragment) (sequence partly withheld): M13 bacteriophage origin of replication; arrow indicates direction of (+) strand synthesis
   8947..9077    +  CDS            lacI (fragment): lac repressor; lacI; The lac repressor binds to the lac operator to inhibit transcription in E. coli. This inhibition can be relieved by adding lactose or isopropyl-β-D-thiogalactopyranoside (IPTG).
   9131..9155    -  misc_feature   LB T-DNA repeat: left border repeat from nopaline C58 T-DNA
  10664..10727   -  CDS            TetR (fragment): tetracycline resistance regulatory protein; tetR
  10751..11899   -  CDS            trfA: trans-acting replication protein that binds to and activates oriV
  12198..12992   -  CDS            KanR: aminoglycoside phosphotransferase; aphA-3; confers resistance to kanamycin
  13184..13951   +  mobile_element IS1: prokaryotic transposable element IS1
  13960..14109   -  CDS            satA (fragment): STA_BACSU - Also known as yyaR. Experimental evidence at protein level: Swiss-Prot protein existence level 1. Involved in resistance to streptothricin, a broad-spectrum antibiotic produced by streptomycetes. Detoxifies streptothricin via acetylation of the beta amino group of the first beta-lysyl moiety of streptothricin. From Bacillus subtilis (strain 168).
  14305..14580   -  CDS            klaC (fragment): KLAC_ECOLX - Also known as telB. Protein predicted: Swiss-Prot protein existence level 4. Belongs to the kla operon, which is associated with cryptic tellurite resistance, and IncW plasmid fertility inhibition. From Escherichia coli.
  14644..15275   -  rep_origin     oriV: incP origin of replication
