[The description below was written by a language model from this plasmid's Addgene catalogue record and pLannotate feature annotations shown in this document.]
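Description:
pGWB14-LYX150 is a plant binary expression vector built on the pGWB14 backbone, intended for Agrobacterium-mediated transient or stable expression of a Nicotiana benthamiana transcription factor (gene model Niben101Scf05177g03023.1). The backbone is a low-copy, broad-host-range IncP-type replicon. It carries oriV with the trans-acting trfA replication gene, which allows maintenance in both E. coli and Agrobacterium, plus oriT and traJ for conjugal mobilisation. Bacterial selection is by kanamycin (KanR, aphA-3). Remnants of tetracycline resistance genes, an IS1 element and partial ColE1, lacZα and M13 sequences are also annotated as backbone relics.

Three expression units lie between the nopaline-type right and left T-DNA border repeats. In the main cassette, a CaMV 35S promoter drives the transcription factor coding sequence, which is flanked by attB1 and attB2 sites and followed by a 3xHA epitope and the NOS terminator, giving a C-terminally HA-tagged protein. The annotation tool matches part of the insert to Arabidopsis TCP7, suggesting a TCP-family factor, although the catalogue entry does not name the family. The attB sites are typical of a Gateway expression clone, whereas the record lists Gibson assembly as the cloning method. Upstream of this cassette, a second 35S promoter drives the tomato bushy stunt virus P19 protein with a CaMV poly(A) signal. P19 binds siRNAs and suppresses post-transcriptional gene silencing, which usually boosts transgene accumulation in leaf infiltration assays; this cassette is not mentioned in the catalogue fields. The third unit is a 35S-driven hygromycin phosphotransferase gene with a NOS terminator, which provides selection of stable plant transformants. The HA tag allows the factor to be detected or immunoprecipitated.
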