Addgene plasmid #126368: pGWB14-LYX150
Purpose: With a Nicotiana benthamiana transcription factor in PGWB14 backbone, for Agrobacterium mediated transient or stable expression corresponding transcription factor fused with a C-terminal HA tag.
Depositing lab: Silin Zhong. Depositing organization: Chinese University of Hong Kong.
Backbone
  Vector backbone: pGWB14
  Vector type: Plant Expression
  Selectable markers: Hygromycin
Growth in bacteria
  Bacterial resistance: Kanamycin, 50 μg/mL
  Growth temperature: 37°C
  Growth strain: DH5alpha
  Copy number: Low Copy
Gene/Insert
  Gene/Insert name: Niben101Scf05177g03023.1
  Species: Nicotiana benthamiana
  Promoter: CaMV 35S
  Tag / fusion protein: HA (C terminal on insert)
  Cloning method: Gibson Cloning
Terms and licenses: Academic/Nonprofit Terms; Industry Terms: Not Available to Industry
How to cite: pGWB14-LYX150 was a gift from Silin Zhong (Addgene plasmid # 126368 ; http://n2t.net/addgene:126368 ; RRID:Addgene_126368)
